Addgene plasmid #212722: pET15b-His6-CUbo(K63R)-GFP
Purpose: Bacterial expression of His6-CUbo(K63R)-GFP
Depositing lab: Helle Ulrich. Depositing organization: Institut fuer Molekulare Biologie (IMB Mainz). Publication: Ubiquiton-An inducible, linkage-specific polyubiquitylation tool. Renz C, Asimaki E, Meister C, Albanese V, Petriukov K, Krapoth NC, Wegmann S, Wollscheid HP, Wong RP, Fulzele A, Chen JX, Leon S, Ulrich HD. Mol Cell. 2024 Jan 18;84(2):386-400.e11. doi: 10.1016/j.molcel.2023.11.016. Epub 2023 Dec 15. PubMed 38103558.
Backbone
  Vector backbone: pET15b
  Vector type: Bacterial Expression
Growth in bacteria
  Bacterial resistance: Ampicillin, 100 μg/mL
  Growth temperature: 37°C
  Growth strain: Top10
  Copy number: High Copy
Gene/Insert
  Gene/Insert name: GFP
  Species: H. sapiens (human), S. cerevisiae (budding yeast)
  Tag / fusion protein: 6xHis-CUbo(K63R) (N terminal on insert)
  Cloning method: Unknown
Terms and licenses: Academic/Nonprofit Terms; Industry Terms: Not Available to Industry
Depositor comments: pHU5336; cloning method: site-directed mutagenesis
How to cite: pET15b-His6-CUbo(K63R)-GFP was a gift from Helle Ulrich (Addgene plasmid # 212722 ; http://n2t.net/addgene:212722 ; RRID:Addgene_212722)
