[The description below was written by a language model from this plasmid's Addgene catalogue record and pLannotate feature annotations shown in this document.]
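Description:
pET15b-His6-CUbo(K63R)-GFP is a 6.85 kb bacterial expression plasmid built on the pET15b backbone for producing a recombinant His6-CUbo(K63R)-GFP fusion protein in E. coli. It is propagated through a ColE1/pMB1-type origin and selected with ampicillin via the bla gene. The backbone also retains pBR322-derived elements, including the bom region, the rop gene and several non-functional fragments of the tetracycline resistance gene. The catalogue lists the plasmid as high copy, although rop is normally associated with reduced copy number.

Expression is driven by a T7 promoter followed by a lac operator and the T7 gene 10 ribosome binding site, with a T7 terminator downstream. A plasmid-borne lacI gene supplies the repressor, so transcription depends on a host providing T7 RNA polymerase and is inducible with IPTG.

In the annotated open reading frame, a short His-tag region (picked up as a composite-tag fragment) is followed by human FKBP12 (FKBP1A), a fragment of S. cerevisiae ubiquitin, and GFP (S65T). This matches the record's listing of both human and yeast as source species. The FKBP12 and partial ubiquitin segments appear to make up the "CUbo" module, and K63R indicates a lysine-to-arginine substitution at ubiquitin position 63, introduced by site-directed mutagenesis according to the depositor. A short match to a T7 gene 10-derived solubility tag after GFP is probably residual vector sequence.

The plasmid comes from work on the Ubiquiton system, an inducible, linkage-specific polyubiquitylation tool. The record gives its purpose only as bacterial expression of the fusion protein. The His tag would allow affinity purification, and the K63R change would plausibly block K63-linked chain extension, though the record does not state this.
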