Features (pLannotate 1.2.2; 22 found; start..end, strand, type, name):
    104..208     +  promoter       AmpR promoter: bla
    209..1069    +  CDS            AmpR: β-lactamase; bla; confers resistance to ampicillin, carbenicillin, and related antibiotics
   1240..1828    +  rep_origin     ori: high-copy-number ColE1/pMB1/pBR322/pUC origin of replication
   2014..2153    -  misc_feature   bom: basis of mobility region from pBR322
   2255..2446    -  CDS            rop: Rop protein, which maintains plasmids at low copy number; rop
   2463..2843    +  CDS            YPB1_ECOLX: Protein predicted: Swiss-Prot protein existence level 4. From Escherichia coli.
   3085..3709    -  CDS            TcR (fragment): tetracycline efflux protein; tet; confers resistance to tetracycline
   3724..3745    -  protein_bind   CAP binding site: CAP binding activates transcription in the presence of cAMP. E. coli catabolite activator protein
   3758..4839    -  CDS            lacI: lac repressor; lacI; The lac repressor binds to the lac operator to inhibit transcription in E. coli. This inhibition can be relieved by adding lactose or isopropyl-β-D-thiogalactopyranoside (IPTG).
   4840..4917    -  promoter       lacI promoter: lacI
   4925..5204    -  CDS            TcR (fragment): tetracycline efflux protein; tet; confers resistance to tetracycline
   5226..5244    +  promoter       T7 promoter: promoter for bacteriophage T7 RNA polymerase
   5245..5269    +  protein_bind   lac operator: The lac repressor binds to the lac operator to inhibit transcription in E. coli. This inhibition can be relieved by adding lactose or isopropyl-β-D-thiogalactopyranoside (IPTG). lac repressor encoded by lacI
   5284..5306    +  RBS            RBS: efficient ribosome binding site from bacteriophage T7 gene 10 (Olins and Rangwala, 1989)
   5325..5341    +  CDS            capTEV™ (fragment): composite tag for in vivo biotinylation, TEV protease cleavage, and 6xHis tagging
   5352..5675    +  CDS            FKBP1A: FKB1A_HUMAN - Also known as FKBP1, FKBP12. Experimental evidence at protein level: Swiss-Prot protein existence level 1. Keeps in an inactive conformation TGFBR1, the TGF-beta type I serine/threonine kinase receptor, preventing TGF-beta receptor activation in absence of ligand. Recruits SMAD7 to ACVR1B which prevents the association of SMAD2 and SMAD3 with the activin receptor complex, thereby blocking the activin signal. May modulate the RYR1 calcium channel activity. PPIases accelerate the folding of proteins. It catalyzes the cis-trans isomerization of proline imidic peptide bonds in oligop
   5685..5808    +  CDS            ubiquitin (fragment): Saccharomyces cerevisiae ubiquitin
   5814..6524    +  CDS            GFP (S65T): GFP (S65T) is a basic (constitutively fluorescent) green fluorescent protein published in 1995, derived from Aequorea victoria.
   6535..6584    +  CDS            SET1 (fragment): solubility-enhancement tag derived from T7 phage gene 10B
   6592..6639    +  terminator     T7 terminator: transcription terminator for bacteriophage T7 RNA polymerase
   6662..6766    -  CDS            TcR (fragment): tetracycline efflux protein; tet; confers resistance to tetracycline
   6814..6842    -  promoter       tet promoter: E. coli promoter for tetracycline efflux protein gene
>Addgene plasmid #212722 | pET15b-His6-CUbo(K63R)-GFP | addgene full sequence | sequence record 418836 | Addgene NGS Result
TTCTTGAAGACGAAAGGGCCTCGTGATACGCCTATTTTTATAGGTTAATGTCATGATAATAATGGTTTCT
TAGACGTCAGGTGGCACTTTTCGGGGAAATGTGCGCGGAACCCCTATTTGTTTATTTTTCTAAATACATT
CAAATATGTATCCGCTCATGAGACAATAACCCTGATAAATGCTTCAATAATATTGAAAAAGGAAGAGTAT
GAGTATTCAACATTTCCGTGTCGCCCTTATTCCCTTTTTTGCGGCATTTTGCCTTCCTGTTTTTGCTCAC
CCAGAAACGCTGGTGAAAGTAAAAGATGCTGAAGATCAGTTGGGTGCACGAGTGGGTTACATCGAACTGG
ATCTCAACAGCGGTAAGATCCTTGAGAGTTTTCGCCCCGAAGAACGTTTTCCAATGATGAGCACTTTTAA
AGTTCTGCTATGTGGCGCGGTATTATCCCGTGTTGACGCCGGGCAAGAGCAACTCGGTCGCCGCATACAC
TATTCTCAGAATGACTTGGTTGAGTACTCACCAGTCACAGAAAAGCATCTTACGGATGGCATGACAGTAA
GAGAATTATGCAGTGCTGCCATAACCATGAGTGATAACACTGCGGCCAACTTACTTCTGACAACGATCGG
AGGACCGAAGGAGCTAACCGCTTTTTTGCACAACATGGGGGATCATGTAACTCGCCTTGATCGTTGGGAA
CCGGAGCTGAATGAAGCCATACCAAACGACGAGCGTGACACCACGATGCCTGCAGCAATGGCAACAACGT
TGCGCAAACTATTAACTGGCGAACTACTTACTCTAGCTTCCCGGCAACAATTAATAGACTGGATGGAGGC
GGATAAAGTTGCAGGACCACTTCTGCGCTCGGCCCTTCCGGCTGGCTGGTTTATTGCTGATAAATCTGGA
GCCGATGAGCGTGGGTCTCGCGGTATCATTGCAGCACTGGGGCCAGATGGTAAGCCCTCCCGTATCGTAG
TTATCTACACGACGGGGAGTCAGGCAACTATGGATGAACGAAATAGACAGATCGCTGAGATAGGTGCCTC
ACTGATTAAGCATTGGTAACTGTCAGACCAAGTTTACTCATATATACTTTAGATTGATTTAAAACTTCAT
TTTTAATTTAAAAGGATCTAGGTGAAGATCCTTTTTGATAATCTCATGACCAAAATCCCTTAACGTGAGT
TTTCGTTCCACTGAGCGTCAGACCCCGTAGAAAAGATCAAAGGATCTTCTTGAGATCCTTTTTTTCTGCG
CGTAATCTGCTGCTTGCAAACAAAAAAACCACCGCTACCAGCGGTGGTTTGTTTGCCGGATCAAGAGCTA
CCAACTCTTTTTCCGAAGGTAACTGGCTTCAGCAGAGCGCAGATACCAAATACTGTCCTTCTAGTGTAGC
CGTAGTTAGGCCACCACTTCAAGAACTCTGTAGCACCGCCTACATACCTCGCTCTGCTAATCCTGTTACC
AGTGGCTGCTGCCAGTGGCGATAAGTCGTGTCTTACCGGGTTGGACTCAAGACGATAGTTACCGGATAAG
GCGCAGCGGTCGGGCTGAACGGGGGGTTCGTGCACACAGCCCAGCTTGGAGCGAACGACCTACACCGAAC
TGAGATACCTACAGCGTGAGCTATGAGAAAGCGCCACGCTTCCCGAAGGGAGAAAGGCGGACAGGTATCC
GGTAAGCGGCAGGGTCGGAACAGGAGAGCGCACGAGGGAGCTTCCAGGGGGAAACGCCTGGTATCTTTAT
AGTCCTGTCGGGTTTCGCCACCTCTGACTTGAGCGTCGATTTTTGTGATGCTCGTCAGGGGGGCGGAGCC
TATGGAAAAACGCCAGCAACGCGGCCTTTTTACGGTTCCTGGCCTTTTGCTGGCCTTTTGCTCACATGTT
CTTTCCTGCGTTATCCCCTGATTCTGTGGATAACCGTATTACCGCCTTTGAGTGAGCTGATACCGCTCGC
CGCAGCCGAACGACCGAGCGCAGCGAGTCAGTGAGCGAGGAAGCGGAAGAGCGCCTGATGCGGTATTTTC
TCCTTACGCATCTGTGCGGTATTTCACACCGCAATGGTGCACTCTCAGTACAATCTGCTCTGATGCCGCA
TAGTTAAGCCAGTATACACTCCGCTATCGCTACGTGACTGGGTCATGGCTGCGCCCCGACACCCGCCAAC
ACCCGCTGACGCGCCCTGACGGGCTTGTCTGCTCCCGGCATCCGCTTACAGACAAGCTGTGACCGTCTCC
GGGAGCTGCATGTGTCAGAGGTTTTCACCGTCATCACCGAAACGCGCGAGGCAGCTGCGGTAAAGCTCAT
CAGCGTGGTCGTGAAGCGATTCACAGATGTCTGCCTGTTCATCCGCGTCCAGCTCGTTGAGTTTCTCCAG
AAGCGTTAATGTCTGGCTTCTGATAAAGCGGGCCATGTTAAGGGCGGTTTTTTCCTGTTTGGTCACTGAT
GCCTCCGTGTAAGGGGGATTTCTGTTCATGGGGGTAATGATACCGATGAAACGAGAGAGGATGCTCACGA
TACGGGTTACTGATGATGAACATGCCCGGTTACTGGAACGTTGTGAGGGTAAACAACTGGCGGTATGGAT
GCGGCGGGACCAGAGAAAAATCACTCAGGGTCAATGCCAGCGCTTCGTTAATACAGATGTAGGTGTTCCA
CAGGGTAGCCAGCAGCATCCTGCGATGCAGATCCGGAACATAATGGTGCAGGGCGCTGACTTCCGCGTTT
CCAGACTTTACGAAACACGGAAACCGAAGACCATTCATGTTGTTGCTCAGGTCGCAGACGTTTTGCAGCA
GCAGTCGCTTCACGTTCGCTCGCGTATCGGTGATTCATTCTGCTAACCAGTAAGGCAACCCCGCCAGCCT
AGCCGGGTCCTCAACGACAGGAGCACGATCATGCGCACCCGTGGCCAGGACCCAACGCTGCCCGAGATGC
GCCGCGTGCGGCTGCTGGAGATGGCGGACGCGATGGATATGTTCTGCCAAGGGTTGGTTTGCGCATTCAC
AGTTCTCCGCAAGAATTGATTGGCTCCAATTCTTGGAGTGGTGAATCCGTTAGCGAGGTGCCGCCGGCTT
CCATTCAGGTCGAGGTGGCCCGGCTCCATGCACCGCGACGCAACGCGGGGAGGCAGACAAGGTATAGGGC
GGCGCCTACAATCCATGCCAACCCGTTCCATGTGCTCGCCGAGGCGGCATAAATCGCCGTGACGATCAGC
GGTCCAATGATCGAAGTTAGGCTGGTAAGAGCCGCGAGCGATCCTTGAAGCTGTCCCTGATGGTCGTCAT
CTACCTGCCTGGACAGCATGGCCTGCAACGCGGGCATCCCGATGCCGCCGGAAGCGAGAAGAATCATAAT
GGGGAAGGCCATCCAGCCTCGCGTCGCGAACGCCAGCAAGACGTAGCCCAGCGCGTCGGCCGCCATGCCG
GCGATAATGGCCTGCTTCTCGCCGAAACGTTTGGTGGCGGGACCAGTGACGAAGGCTTGAGCGAGGGCGT
GCAAGATTCCGAATACCGCAAGCGACAGGCCGATCATCGTCGCGCTCCAGCGAAAGCGGTCCTCGCCGAA
AATGACCCAGAGCGCTGCCGGCACCTGTCCTACGAGTTGCATGATAAAGAAGACAGTCATAAGTGCGGCG
ACGATAGTCATGCCCCGCGCCCACCGGAAGGTGCTGACTGGGTTGAAGGCTCTCAAGGGCATCGGTCGAG
ATCCCGGTGCCTAATGAGTGAGCTAACTTACATTAATTGCGTTGCGCTCACTGCCCGCTTTCCAGTCGGG
AAACTGTCGTGCCAGCTGCATTAATGAATCGGCCAACGCGCGGGGAGAGGCGGTTTGCGTATTGGGCGCC
AGGGTGGTTTTTCTTTTCACCAGTGAGACGGGCAACAGCTGATTGCCCTTCACCGCCTGGCCCTGAGAGA
GTTGCAGCAAGCGGTCCACGCTGGTTTGCCCCAGCAGGCGAAAATCCTGTTTGATGGTGGTTAACGGCGG
GATATAACATGAGCTGTCTTCGGTATCGTCGTATCCCACTACCGAGATATCCGCACCAACGCGCAGCCCG
GACTCGGTAATGGCGCGCATTGCGCCCAGCGCCATCTGATCGTTGGCAACCAGCATCGCAGTGGGAACGA
TGCCCTCATTCAGCATTTGCATGGTTTGTTGAAAACCGGACATGGCACTCCAGTCGCCTTCCCGTTCCGC
TATCGGCTGAATTTGATTGCGAGTGAGATATTTATGCCAGCCAGCCAGACGCAGACGCGCCGAGACAGAA
CTTAATGGGCCCGCTAACAGCGCGATTTGCTGGTGACCCAATGCGACCAGATGCTCCACGCCCAGTCGCG
TACCGTCTTCATGGGAGAAAATAATACTGTTGATGGGTGTCTGGTCAGAGACATCAAGAAATAACGCCGG
AACATTAGTGCAGGCAGCTTCCACAGCAATGGCATCCTGGTCATCCAGCGGATAGTTAATGATCAGCCCA
CTGACGCGTTGCGCGAGAAGATTGTGCACCGCCGCTTTACAGGCTTCGACGCCGCTTCGTTCTACCATCG
ACACCACCACGCTGGCACCCAGTTGATCGGCGCGAGATTTAATCGCCGCGACAATTTGCGACGGCGCGTG
CAGGGCCAGACTGGAGGTGGCAACGCCAATCAGCAACGACTGTTTGCCCGCCAGTTGTTGTGCCACGCGG
TTGGGAATGTAATTCAGCTCCGCCATCGCCGCTTCCACTTTTTCCCGCGTTTTCGCAGAAACGTGGCTGG
CCTGGTTCACCACGCGGGAAACGGTCTGATAAGAGACACCGGCATACTCTGCGACATCGTATAACGTTAC
TGGTTTCACATTCACCACCCTGAATTGACTCTCTTCCGGGCGCTATCATGCCATACCGCGAAAGGTTTTG
CGCCATTCGATGGTGTCCGGGATCTCGACGCTCTCCCTTATGCGACTCCTGCATTAGGAAGCAGCCCAGT
AGTAGGTTGAGGCCGTTGAGCACCGCCGCCGCAAGGAATGGTGCATGCAAGGAGATGGCGCCCAACAGTC
CCCCGGCCACGGGGCCTGCCACCATACCCACGCCGAAACAAGCGCTCATGAGCCCGAAGTGGCGAGCCCG
ATCTTCCCCATCGGTGATGTCGGCGATATAGGCGCCAGCAACCGCACCTGTGGCGCCGGTGATGCCGGCC
ACGATGCGTCCGGCGTAGAGGATCGAGATCTCGATCCCGCGAAATTAATACGACTCACTATAGGGGAATT
GTGAGCGGATAACAATTCCCCTCTAGAAATAATTTTGTTTAACTTTAAGAAGGAGATATACCATGGGCAG
CAGCCATCATCATCATCATCACAGCAGCGGCATGGGAGTGCAGGTGGAAACCATCTCCCCAGGAGACGGG
CGCACCTTCCCCAAGCGCGGCCAGACCTGCGTGGTGCACTACACCGGGATGCTTGAAGATGGAAAGAAAT
TTGATTCCTCCCGGGACAGAAACAAGCCCTTTAAGTTTATGCTAGGCAAGCAGGAGGTGATCCGAGGCTG
GGAAGAAGGGGTTGCCCAGATGAGTGTGGGTCAGAGAGCCAAACTGACTATATCTCCAGATTATGCCTAT
GGTGCCACTGGGCACCCAGGCATCATCCCACCACATGCCACTCTCGTCTTCGATGTGGAGCTTCTAAAAC
TGGAAGGGTCGACCGGTATCCCTCCAGATCAACAAAGATTGATCTTTGCCGGTAAGCAGCTAGAAGACGG
TAGAACGCTGTCTGATTACAACATTCAGCGAGAGTCCACCTTACATCTTGTGCTAAGGCTAAGAGGTGTT
ACTAGTAAAGGAGAAGAACTTTTCACTGGAGTTGTCCCAATTCTTGTTGAATTAGATGGTGATGTTAATG
GGCACAAATTTTCTGTCAGTGGAGAGGGTGAAGGTGATGCAACATACGGAAAACTTACCCTTAAATTTAT
TTGCACTACTGGAAAACTACCTGTTCCATGGCCAACACTGGTCACCACTTTCACTTATGGTGTTCAATGC
TTCTCGAGATACCCAGACCATATGAAACGGCATGACTTTTTCAAGAGTGCCATGCCCGAAGGTTATGTAC
AGGAAAGAACTATATTTTTCAAAGATGACGGGAACTACAAGACACGTGCTGAAGTCAAGTTTGAAGGTGA
TACCCTTGTTAATAGAATCGAGTTAAAAGGTATTGATTTTAAAGAAGATGGAAACATTCTTGGACACAAA
TTGGAATACAACTATAACTCACACAATGTATACATCATGGCAGACAAACAAAAGAATGGAATCAAAGCTA
ACTTCAAAATTAGACACAACATTGAAGATGGAAGCGTTCAACTAGCAGACCATTATCAACAAAATACTCC
AATTGGCGATGGCCCTGTCCTTTTACCAGACAACCATTACCTGTCCACACAATCTGCCCTTTCGAAAGAT
CCCAACGAAAAGAGAGACCACATGGTCCTTCTTGAGTTTGTAACAGCTGCTGGGATTACACATGGCATGG
ATGAACTATACAAATAAGGATCCGGCTGCTAACAAAGCCCGAAAGGAAGCTGAGTTGGCTGCTGCCACCG
CTGAGCAATAACTAGCATAACCCCTTGGGGCCTCTAAACGGGTCTTGAGGGGTTTTTTGCTGAAAGGAGG
AACTATATCCGGATATCCCGCAAGAGGCCCGGCAGTACCGGCATAACCAAGCCTATGCCTACAGCATCCA
GGGTGACGGTGCCGAGGATGACGATGAGCGCATTGTTAGATTTCATACACGGTGCCTGACTGCGTTAGCA
ATTTAACTGTGATAAACTACCGCATTAAAGCTTATCGATGATAAGCTGTCAAACATGAGAA
